Addgene plasmid #55399: mCerulean3-Actin-7
Purpose: Localization: Actin, Excitation: 433, Emission: 475
Depositing lab: Michael Davidson. Depositing organization: Florida State University, Tallahassee. Publication: An improved cerulean fluorescent protein with enhanced brightness and reduced reversible photoswitching. Markwardt ML, Kremers GJ, Kraft CA, Ray K, Cranfill PJ, Wilson KA, Day RN, Wachter RM, Davidson MW, Rizzo MA. PLoS One. 2011 . 6(3):e17896. 10.1371/journal.pone.0017896 PubMed 21479270.
Backbone
  Vector backbone: mCerulean3
  Backbone size w/o insert (bp): 4750
  Vector type: Mammalian Expression
  Selectable markers: Neomycin (select with G418)
Growth in bacteria
  Bacterial resistance: Kanamycin, 50 μg/mL
  Growth temperature: 37°C
  Growth strain: DH5alpha
  Copy number: High Copy
Gene/Insert
  Gene/Insert name: Actin (alt name: NM_001101.3)
  Species: H. sapiens (human)
  Entrez Gene: ACTB (a.k.a. BKRNS, BNS, BRWS1, CSMH, DDS1, PS1TP5BP1, THC8)
  Promoter: CMV
  Tag / fusion protein: mCerulean3 (N terminal on backbone)
  Cloning method: Unknown
  Sequencing primers: 5′ CMV-F; 3′ SV40pA-R
Terms and licenses: Academic/Nonprofit Terms; Industry Terms: Not Available to Industry
Depositor comments: . Excitation = 433; Emission = 475
How to cite: mCerulean3-Actin-7 was a gift from Michael Davidson (Addgene plasmid # 55399 ; http://n2t.net/addgene:55399 ; RRID:Addgene_55399)
