[The description below was written by a language model from this plasmid's Addgene catalogue record.]
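Description:
mCerulean3-Actin-7 is a mammalian expression plasmid that produces human beta-actin (ACTB) fused to the cyan fluorescent protein mCerulean3. It is built on an mCerulean3 backbone of about 4.75 kb (size without the insert). It is maintained as a high-copy plasmid in E. coli under kanamycin selection. A neomycin resistance marker allows G418 selection of transfected mammalian cells, so stable lines can be established as well as transient expression. No feature table accompanies the record, and it does not name the bacterial origin of replication or say how the insert was cloned.

Expression is driven by the CMV promoter, a strong constitutive promoter in most mammalian cell types. The listed 3′ sequencing primer suggests that an SV40 polyadenylation signal lies downstream of the coding region. mCerulean3 comes from the backbone and sits at the N terminus of actin, so the fluorescent protein is translated first and actin follows in frame. The "7" in the name may refer to the linker between the two parts, but the record does not explain it.

mCerulean3 is an improved Cerulean variant, described as brighter and less prone to reversible photoswitching. The record gives its excitation peak as 433 nm and its emission peak as 475 nm. The stated purpose is actin localization: the fusion serves as a cyan marker for actin in mammalian cells. Its spectral properties also suit it to multicolour imaging alongside longer-wavelength fluorescent proteins.
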