>Addgene plasmid #55399 | mCerulean3-Actin-7 | depositor partial sequence | sequence record 85804 | insert sequence
GACGTCAGATCCGCTAGCGCTACCGGTCGCCACCATGGTGAGCAAGGGCGAGGAGCTGTTCACCGGGGTG
GTGCCCATCCTGGTCGAGCTGGACGGCGACGTAAACGGCCACAAGTTCAGCGTGTCCGGCGAGGGCGAGG
GCGATGCCACCTACGGCAAGCTGACCCTGAAGTTCATCTGCACCACCGGCAAGCTGCCCGTGCCCTGGCC
CACCCTCGTGACCACCCTGAGCTGGGGCGTGCAGTGCTTCGCCCGCTACCCCGACCACATGAAGCAGCAC
GACTTCTTCAAGTCCGCCATGCCCGAAGGCTACGTCCAGGAGCGCACCATCTTCTTCAAGGACGACGGCA
ACTACAAGACCCGCGCCGAGGTGAAGTTCGAGGGCGACACCCTGGTGAACCGCATCGAGCTGAAGGGCAT
CGACTTCAAGGAGGACGGCAACATCCTGGGGCACAAGCTGGAGTACAACGCCATCCACGGCAACGTCTAT
ATCACCGCCGACAAGCAGAAGAACGGCATCAAGGCCAACTTCGGCCTCAACTGCAACATCGAGGACGGCA
GCGTGCAGCTCGCCGACCACTACCAGCAGAACACCCCCATCGGCGACGGCCCCGTGCTGCTGCCCGACAA
CCACTACCTGAGCACCCAGTCCAAGCTGAGCAAAGACCCCAACGAGAAGCGCGATCACATGGTCCTGCTG
GAGTTCGTGACCGCCGCCGGGATCACTCTCGGCATGGACGAGCTGTACAAGTCCGGACTCAGATCTCGAG
CTATGGATGATGATATCGCCGCGCTCGTCGTCGACAACGGCTCCGGCATGTGCAAGGCCGGCTTCGCGGG
CGACGATGCCCCCCGGGCCGTCTTCCCCTCCATCGTGGGGCGCCCCAGGCACCAGGGCGTGATGGTGGGC
ATGGGTCAGAAGGATTCCTATGTGGGCGACGAGGCCCAGAGCAAGAGAGGCATCCTCACCCTGAAGTACC
CCATCGAGCACGGCATCGTCACCAACTGGGACGACATGGAGAAAATCTGGCACCACACCTTCTACAATGA
GCTGCGTGTGGCTCCCGAGGAGCACCCCGTGCTGCTGACCGAGGCCCCCCTGAACCCCAAGGCCAACCGC
GAGAAGATGACCCAGATCATGTTTGAGACCTTCAACACCCCAGCCATGTACGTTGCTATCCAGGCTGTGC
TATCCCTGTACGCCTCTGGCCGTACCACTGGCATCGTGATGGACTCCGGTGACGGGGTCACCCACACTGT
GCCCATCTACGAGGGGTATGCCCTCCCCCATGCCATCCTGCGTCTGGACCTGGCTGGCCGGGACCTGACT
GACTACCTCATGAAGATCCTCACCGAGCGCGGCTACAGCTTCACCACCACGGCCGAGCGGGAAATCGTGC
GTGACATTAAGGAGAAGCTGTGCTACGTCGCCCTGGACTTCGAGCAAGAGATGGCCACGGCTGCTTCCAG
CTCCTCCCTGGAGAAGAGCTACGAGCTGCCTGACGGCCAGGTCATCACCATTGGCAATGAGCGGTTCCGC
TGCCCTGAGGCACTCTTCCAGCCTTCCTTCCTGGGCATGGAGTCCTGTGGCATCCACGAAACTACCTTCA
ACTCCATCATGAAGTGTGACGTGGACATCCGCAAAGACCTGTACGCCAACACAGTGCTGTCTGGCGGCAC
CACCATGTACCCTGGCATTGCCGACAGGATGCAGAAGGAGATCACTGCCCTGGCACCCAGCACAATGAAG
ATCAAGATCATTGCTCCTCCTGAGCGCAAGTACTCCGTGTGGATCGGCGGCTCCATCCTGGCCTCGCTGT
CCACCTTCCAGCAGATGTGGATCAGCAAGCAGGAGTATGACGAGTCCGGCCCCTCCATCGTCCACCGCAA
ATGCTTCTAGGGATCCACCGGATCTAG
