>Addgene plasmid #55399 | mCerulean3-Actin-7 | addgene partial sequence | sequence record 131826 | EGFP-C 5'-CATGGTCCTGCTGGAGTTCGTG-3'
AGTCCGGACTCAGATCTCGAGCTATGGATGATGATATCGCCGCGCTCGTCGTCGACAACGGCTCCGGCAT
GTGCAAGGCCGGCTTCGCGGGCGACGATGCCCCCCGGGCCGTCTTCCCCTCCATCGTGGGGCGCCCCAGG
CACCAGGGCGTGATGGTGGGCATGGGTCAGAAGGATTCCTATGTGGGCGACGAGGCCCAGAGCAAGAGAG
GCATCCTCACCCTGAAGTACCCCATCGAGCACGGCATCGTCACCAACTGGGACGACATGGAGAAAATCTG
GCACCACACCTTCTACAATGAGCTGCGTGTGGCTCCCGAGGAGCACCCCGTGCTGCTGACCGAGGCCCCC
CTGAACCCCAAGGCCAACCGCGAGAAGATGACCCAGATCATGTTTGAGACCTTCAACACCCCAGCCATGT
ACGTTGCTATCCAGGCTGTGCTATCCCTGTACGCCTCTGGCCGTACCACTGGCATCGTGATGGACTCCGG
TGACGGGGTCACCCACACTGTGCCCATCTACGAGGGGTATGCCCTCCCCCATGCCATCCTGCGTCTGGAC
CTGGCTGGCCGGGACCTGACTGACTACCTCATGAAGATCCTCACCGAGCGCGGCTACAGCTTCACCACCA
CGGCCGAGCGGGAAATCGTGCGTGACATTAAGGAGAAGCTGTGCTACGTCGCCCTGGACTTCGAGCAAGA
GATGGCCACGGCTGCTTCCAGCTCCTCCCTGGAGAAGAGCTACGAGCTGCCTGACGGCCAGGTCATCACC
ATTGGCAATGAGCGGTTCCGCTGCCCTGAGGCACTCTTCCAGCCTTCCTTCCTGG
